Addgene plasmid #205509: pDRF1-GW ymTq2-O2A-ymScarletl
Purpose: Expression of ymTq2-O2A-ymScarletl in yeast
Depositing lab: Bas Teusink. Depositing organization: Vrije Universiteit Amsterdam. Publication: Side-by-Side Systematic Characterization of Novel FPs in Budding Yeast. Botman D, de Groot DH, Wehrens M, van Rossum K, Yska S, van der Kieft B, Albert V, Minghetti N, Goedhart J, Teusink B. ACS Synth Biol. 2026 Apr 1. doi: 10.1021/acssynbio.5c00676. PubMed 41919951.
Backbone
  Vector backbone: pDRF1-GW
  Vector type: Yeast Expression
Growth in bacteria
  Bacterial resistance: Ampicillin, 100 μg/mL
  Growth temperature: 37°C
  Growth strain: DH5alpha
  Copy number: High Copy
Gene/Insert
  Gene/Insert name: ymTq2-O2A-ymScarletl
  Species: Synthetic
  Cloning method: Restriction Enzyme; 5′ cloning site unknown (unknown if destroyed); 3′ cloning site unknown (unknown if destroyed)
Terms and licenses: Academic/Nonprofit Terms; Industry Terms: Not Available to Industry
How to cite: pDRF1-GW ymTq2-O2A-ymScarletl was a gift from Bas Teusink (Addgene plasmid # 205509 ; http://n2t.net/addgene:205509 ; RRID:Addgene_205509)
