[The description below was written by a language model from this plasmid's Addgene catalogue record and pLannotate feature annotations shown in this document.]
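Description:
pDRF1-GW ymTq2-O2A-ymScarletl is an 8.4 kb yeast episomal expression plasmid built on the Gateway-compatible pDRF1-GW backbone and designed as an E. coli–Saccharomyces cerevisiae shuttle vector. In bacteria it is maintained at high copy through a ColE1/pUC-type origin and selected with ampicillin via the β-lactamase gene. An f1 origin and remnants of a lac promoter/lacZα region are also carried over from the parental cloning vector. In yeast it replicates from the 2μ origin and is selected by uracil prototrophy through the URA3 marker with its own promoter, which also allows counterselection with 5-fluoroorotic acid.

The synthetic insert lies between attB1 and attB2 sites, although the catalogue entry lists restriction enzyme cloning with unknown sites. It consists of an mTurquoise2 coding sequence (cyan) followed, after a short linker region of roughly 70 nt, by an mScarlet-I coding sequence (red). The "y" prefixes suggest yeast-adapted versions, and the "O2A" in the name presumably denotes a 2A-type self-cleaving peptide occupying that gap, though neither is annotated in the feature table. Such an arrangement would yield the two fluorescent proteins as separate polypeptides from one transcript at a near-equimolar ratio. Transcription ends at the ADH1 terminator downstream of attB2. The promoter driving the cassette is not explicitly annotated; the region upstream of attB1 only matches fragments of yeast genomic sequence, so the record does not state its identity.

The stated purpose is expression of this two-colour pair in yeast. The associated publication title indicates a systematic side-by-side characterisation of fluorescent proteins in budding yeast, where a co-expressed partner fluorophore could serve as an internal reference.
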