Features (pLannotate 1.2.2; 26 found; start..end, strand, type, name):
      3..257     -  CDS            BRP1 (fragment): BRP1_YEAST - Protein predicted: Swiss-Prot protein existence level 4. From Saccharomyces cerevisiae (strain ATCC 204508 / S288c) (Baker's yeast).
    359..375     -  promoter       ARG4 promoter (fragment): S. cerevisiae ARG4
    480..563     +  CDS            YG007_YEAST: Protein predicted: Swiss-Prot protein existence level 4. From Saccharomyces cerevisiae (strain ATCC 204508 / S288c) (Baker's yeast).
    800..824     +  protein_bind   attB1: mutant version of attB; recombination site for the Gateway® BP reaction BP Clonase™
    831..1547    +  CDS            mTurquoise2: mTurquoise2 is a basic (constitutively fluorescent) cyan fluorescent protein published in 2012, derived from Aequorea victoria. It is reported to be a rapidly-maturing monomer with very low acid sensitivity.
   1620..2315    +  CDS            mScarlet-I: mScarlet-I is a basic (constitutively fluorescent) red fluorescent protein published in 2016, derived from synthetic construct. It is reported to be a rapidly-maturing monomer with moderate acid sensitivity.
   2327..2351    -  protein_bind   attB2: mutant version of attB; recombination site for the Gateway® BP reaction BP Clonase™
   2379..2405    +  misc_feature   MCS (fragment): pBluescript multiple cloning site
   2414..2432    -  promoter       T7 promoter: promoter for bacteriophage T7 RNA polymerase
   2433..2576    +  CDS            ADH1 (fragment): ADH1_YEAST - Also known as ADC1. Experimental evidence at protein level: Swiss-Prot protein existence level 1. This isozyme preferentially catalyzes the conversion of primary unbranched alcohols to their corresponding aldehydes. Also shows activity toward secondary alcohols. From Saccharomyces cerevisiae (strain ATCC 204508 / S288c) (Baker's yeast).
   2580..2767    +  terminator     ADH1 terminator: S. cerevisiae ADH1; transcription terminator for the S. cerevisiae alcohol dehydrogenase 1 (ADH1) gene
   2775..2932    +  CDS            lacZα (fragment): LacZα fragment of β-galactosidase; lacZ fragment
   2938..2989    -  misc_feature   bom (fragment): basis of mobility region from pBR322
   2994..3077    +  CDS            RAF1 (fragment): RAF_YEAST - Experimental evidence at transcript level: Swiss-Prot protein existence level 2. Antagonizes transcriptional repression of recombinase FLP by REP1-REP2. May play a role in plasmid partitioning. From Saccharomyces cerevisiae (strain ATCC 204508 / S288c) (Baker's yeast).
   3231..4577    -  rep_origin     2μ ori: yeast 2μ plasmid origin of replication
   4582..4598    -  promoter       tet promoter (fragment): E. coli promoter for tetracycline efflux protein gene
   4688..5491    -  CDS            URA3: orotidine-5'-phosphate decarboxylase, required for uracil biosynthesis; S. cerevisiae URA3; yeast auxotrophic marker, counterselectable with 5-fluoroorotic acid (5-FOA)
   5492..5707    -  promoter       URA3 promoter: S. cerevisiae URA3
   5818..5922    +  promoter       AmpR promoter: bla
   5923..6783    +  CDS            AmpR: β-lactamase; bla; confers resistance to ampicillin, carbenicillin, and related antibiotics
   6954..7542    +  rep_origin     ori: high-copy-number ColE1/pMB1/pBR322/pUC origin of replication
   7725..7817    +  CDS            lacI (fragment): lac repressor; lacI; The lac repressor binds to the lac operator to inhibit transcription in E. coli. This inhibition can be relieved by adding lactose or isopropyl-β-D-thiogalactopyranoside (IPTG).
   7830..7851    +  protein_bind   CAP binding site: CAP binding activates transcription in the presence of cAMP. E. coli catabolite activator protein
   7866..7896    +  promoter       lac promoter: promoter for the E. coli lac operon
   7904..7920    +  protein_bind   lac operator: The lac repressor binds to the lac operator to inhibit transcription in E. coli. This inhibition can be relieved by adding lactose or isopropyl-β-D-thiogalactopyranoside (IPTG). lac repressor encoded by lacI
   8001..8429    -  rep_origin     f1 ori (sequence partly withheld): f1 bacteriophage origin of replication; arrow indicates direction of (+) strand synthesis
>Addgene plasmid #205509 | pDRF1-GW ymTq2-O2A-ymScarletl | addgene full sequence | sequence record 407651 | Addgene NGS Result
CAAGCTTCCTGAAACGGAGAAACATAAACAGGCATTGCTGGGATCACCCATACATCACTCTGTTTTGCCT
GACCTTTTCCGGTAATTTGAAAACAAACCCGGTCTCGAAGCGGAGATCCGGCGATAATTACCGCAGAAAT
AAACCCATACACGAGACGTAGAACCAGCCGCACATGGCCGGAGAAACTCCTGCGAGAATTTCGTAAACTC
GCGCGCATTGCATCTGTATTTCCTAATGCGGCACTTCCAGGCCTCGATCGAGACCGTTTATCCATTGCTT
TTTTGTTGTCTTTTTCCCTCGTTCACAGAAAGTCTGAAGAAGCTATAGTAGAACTATGAGCTTTTTTTGT
TTCTGTTTTCCTTTTTTTTTTTTTTACCTCTGTGGAAATTGTTACTCTCACACTCTTTAGTTCGTTTGTT
TGTTTTGTTTATTCCAATTATGACCGGTGACGAAACGTGGTCGATGGTGGGTACCGCTTATGCTCCCCTC
CATTAGTTTCGATTATATAAAAAGGCCAAATATTGTATTATTTTCAAATGTCCTATCATTATCGTCTAAC
ATCTAATTTCTCTTAAATTTTTTCTCTTTCTTTCCTATAACACCAATAGTGAAAATCTTTTTTTCTTCTA
TATCTACAAAAACTTTTTTTTTCTATCAACCTCGTTGATAAATTTTTTCTTTAACAATCGTTAATAATTA
ATTAATTGGAAAATAACCATTTTTTCTCTCTTTTATACACACATTCAAAAGAAAGAAAAAAAATATACCC
CAGCCTCGACTAGTGAATTCGCGGCCATCACAAGTTTGTACAAAAAAGCAGGCTGCTAGCATGGTTAGTA
AAGGTGAAGAATTGTTCACTGGTGTAGTGCCAATTTTAGTAGAATTAGATGGTGACGTTAACGGTCATAA
GTTCTCTGTAAGCGGTGAAGGTGAAGGTGACGCAACATACGGTAAATTAACTTTGAAATTCATTTGTACT
ACAGGTAAATTACCAGTTCCATGGCCAACTTTGGTTACTACTTTGTCTTGGGGTGTTCAATGTTTCGCTA
GATACCCAGATCATATGAAGCAACATGATTTCTTTAAGTCTGCTATGCCAGAAGGTTACGTTCAAGAAAG
AACTATCTTCTTCAAGGATGATGGTAACTATAAGACTAGAGCTGAAGTTAAGTTCGAAGGAGATACTTTA
GTTAATAGAATTGAATTGAAGGGTATTGATTTTAAGGAAGATGGTAATATTTTGGGTCATAAGTTGGAAT
ATAATTACTTCTCTGATAACGTTTACATTACTGCTGATAAGCAAAAGAACGGTATTAAGGCGAACTTCAA
GATTAGACATAACATTGAAGATGGTGGTGTTCAATTAGCTGATCATTACCAACAAAACACTCCAATTGGT
GACGGTCCAGTTTTGTTGCCAGATAACCATTACTTGTCTACTCAATCTAAGTTGTCTAAGGATCCAAACG
AAAAGAGAGATCATATGGTTTTGTTGGAATTCGTTACTGCTGCTGGGATCACTTTAGGTATGGATGAATT
GTATAAAGGTTCTGGTAAGTCCAATTACGACCTATTGAAGTTGTGTGGAGATGTTGAATCCAACCCAGGA
CCTCCCGGGATGGTTAGTAAAGGTGAAGCTGTTATAAAAGAATTCATGAGGTTTAAAGTTCATATGGAAG
GTTCAATGAATGGTCATGAATTTGAAATTGAAGGTGAAGGTGAAGGTAGACCATATGAAGGTACACAAAC
TGCTAAATTGAAAGTTACTAAAGGTGGTCCATTACCATTTTCTTGGGATATTTTGTCTCCACAATTCATG
TATGGTTCTAGAGCTTTTATTAAGCATCCAGCTGATATTCCAGATTATTATAAACAATCTTTTCCTGAAG
GTTTTAAATGGGAAAGAGTTATGAATTTCGAAGATGGTGGTGCTGTTACTGTTACTCAAGATACTTCTTT
GGAAGATGGTACTTTAATCTATAAAGTTAAATTGAGAGGTACTAATTTTCCACCAGATGGTCCAGTTATG
CAAAAGAAAACTATGGGTTGGGAAGCATCTACTGAAAGATTGTATCCAGAAGATGGTGTTTTGAAAGGAG
ACATTAAGATGGCTTTGAGATTGAAAGATGGTGGTCGGTACCTGGCCGACTTCAAGACCACCTATAAAGC
TAAAAAACCAGTTCAAATGCCAGGTGCATATAATGTTGATAGAAAGTTAGATATAACGTCGCATAACGAG
GACTATACTGTAGTTGAACAATATGAACGTAGTGAAGGTAGACATAGTACCGGAGGAATGGATGAATTGT
ATAAATAAGCGGCCGCACCCAGCTTTCTTGTACAAAGTGGTGTAGTTAATTCATGATGGCCGCTGCAGGT
CGACCTCGAGGGGGGGCCCGGTACCCAATTCGCCCTATAGTGAGTCGTATTACGCGCGGATCCAGCTTTG
GACTTCTTCGCCAGAGGTTTGGTCAAGTCTCCAATCAAGGTTGTCGGCTTGTCTACCTTGCCAGAAATTT
ACGAAAAGATGGAAAAGGGTCAAATCGTTGGTAGATACGTTGTTGACACTTCTAAATAAGCGAATTTCTT
ATGATTTATGATTTTTATTATTAAATAAGTTATAAAAAAAATAAGTGTATACAAATTTTAAAGTGACTCT
TAGGTTTTAAAACGAAAATTCTTATTCTTGAGTAACTCTTTCCTGTAGGTCAGGTTGCTTTCTCAGGTAT
AGCATGAGGTCGCTCTTATTGACCACACCTCTACCGGCATGCCAATTCACTGGCCGTCGTTTTACAACGT
CGTGACTGGGAAAACCCTGGCGTTACCCAACTTAATCGCCTTGCAGCACATCCCCCTTTCGCCAGCTGGC
GTAATAGCGAAGAGGCCCGCACCGATCGCCCTTCCCAACAGTTGCGCAGCCTGAATGGCGAATGGCGCCT
GATGCGGTATTTTCTCCTTACGCATCTGTGCGGTATTTCACACCGCATAATCGGATCGTACTTGTTACCC
ATCATTGAATTTTGAACATCCGAACCTGGGAGTTTTCCCTGAAACAGATAGTATATTTGAACCTGTATAA
TAATATATAGTCTAGCGCTTTACGGAAGACAATGTATGTATTTCGGTTCCTGGAGAAACTATTGCATCTA
TTGCATAGGTAATCTTGCACGTCGCATCCCCGGTTCATTTTCTGCGTTTCCATCTTGCACTTCAATAGCA
TATCTTTGTTAACGAAGCATCTGTGCTTCATTTTGTAGAACAAAAATGCAACGCGAGAGCGCTAATTTTT
CAAACAAAGAATCTGAGCTGCATTTTTACAGAACAGAAATGCAACGCGAAAGCGCTATTTTACCAACGAA
GAATCTGTGCTTCATTTTTGTAAAACAAAAATGCAACGCGAGAGCGCTAATTTTTCAAACAAAGAATCTG
AGCTGCATTTTTACAGAACAGAAATGCAACGCGAGAGCGCTATTTTACCAACAAAGAATCTATACTTCTT
TTTTGTTCTACAAAAATGCATCCCGAGAGCGCTATTTTTCTAACAAAGCATCTTAGATTACTTTTTTTCT
CCTTTGTGCGCTCTATAATGCAGTCTCTTGATAACTTTTTGCACTGTAGGTCCGTTAAGGTTAGAAGAAG
GCTACTTTGGTGTCTATTTTCTCTTCCATAAAAAAAGCCTGACTCCACTTCCCGCGTTTACTGATTACTA
GCGAAGCTGCGGGTGCATTTTTTCAAGATAAAGGCATCCCCGATTATATTCTATACCGATGTGGATTGCG
CATACTTTGTGAACAGAAAGTGATAGCGTTGATGATTCTTCATTGGTCAGAAAATTATGAACGGTTTCTT
CTATTTTGTCTCTATATACTACGTATAGGAAATGTTTACATTTTCGTATTGTTTTCGATTCACTCTATGA
ATAGTTCTTACTACAATTTTTTTGTCTAAAGAGTAATACTAGAGATAAACATAAAAAATGTAGAGGTCGA
GTTTAGATGCAAGTTCAAGGAGCGAAAGGTGGATGGGTAGGTTATATAGGGATATAGCACAGAGATATAT
AGCAAAGAGATACTTTTGAGCAATGTTTGTGGAAGCGGTATTCGCAATATTTTAGTAGCTCGTTACAGTC
CGGTGCGTTTTTGGTTTTTTGAAAGTGCGTCTTCAGAGCGCTTTTGGTTTTCAAAAGCGCTCTGAAGTTC
CTATACTTTCTAGCTAGAGAATAGGAACTTCGGAATAGGAACTTCAAAGCGTTTCCGAAAACGAGCGCTT
CCGAAAATGCAACGCGAGCTGCGCACATACAGCTCACTGTTCACGTCGCACCTATATCTGCGTGTTGCCT
GTATATATATATACATGAGAAGAACGGCATAGTGCGTGTTTATGCTTAAATGCGTACTTATATGCGTCTA
TTTATGTAGGATGAAAGGTAGTCTAGTACCTCCTGTGATATTATCCCATTCCATGCGGGGTATCGTATGC
TTCCTTCAGCACTACCCTTTAGCTGTTCTATATGCTGCCACTCCTCAATTGGATTAGTCTCATCCTTCAA
TGCTATCATTTCCTTTGATATTGGATCGATCCGATGATAAGCTGTCAAACATGAGAATTGGGTAATAACT
GATATAATTAAATTGAAGCTCTAATTTGTGAGTTTAGTATACATGCATTTACTTATAATACAGTTTTTTA
GTTTTGCTGGCCGCATCTTCTCAAATATGCTTCCCAGCCTGCTTTTCTGTAACGTTCACCCTCTACCTTA
GCATCCCTTCCCTTTGCAAATAGTCCTCTTCCAACAATAATAATGTCAGATCCTGTAGAGACCACATCAT
CCACGGTTCTATACTGTTGACCCAATGCGTCTCCCTTGTCATCTAAACCCACACCGGGTGTCATAATCAA
CCAATCGTAACCTTCATCTCTTCCACCCATGTCTCTTTGAGCAATAAAGCCGATAACAAAATCTTTGTCG
CTCTTCGCAATGTCAACAGTACCCTTAGTATATTCTCCAGTAGATAGGGAGCCCTTGCATGACAATTCTG
CTAACATCAAAAGGCCTCTAGGTTCCTTTGTTACTTCTTCTGCCGCCTGCTTCAAACCGCTAACAATACC
TGGGCCCACCACACCGTGTGCATTCGTAATGTCTGCCCATTCTGCTATTCTGTATACACCCGCAGAGTAC
TGCAATTTGACTGTATTACCAATGTCAGCAAATTTTCTGTCTTCGAAGAGTAAAAAATTGTACTTGGCGG
ATAATGCCTTTAGCGGCTTAACTGTGCCCTCCATGGAAAAATCAGTCAAGATATCCACATGTGTTTTTAG
TAAACAAATTTTGGGACCTAATGCTTCAACTAACTCCAGTAATTCCTTGGTGGTACGAACATCCAATGAA
GCACACAAGTTTGTTTGCTTTTCGTGCATGATATTAAATAGCTTGGCAGCAACAGGACTAGGATGAGTAG
CAGCACGTTCCTTATATGTAGCTTTCGACATGATTTATCTTCGTTTCCTGCATGTTTTTGTTCTGTGCAG
TTGGGTTAAGAATACTGGGCAATTTCATGTTTCTTCAACACTACATATGCGTATATATACCAATCTAAGT
CTGTGCTCCTTCCTTCGTTCTTCCTTCTGTTCGGAGATTACCGAATCAAAAAAATTTCAAGGAAACCGAA
ATCAAAAAAAAGAATAAAAAAAAAATGATGAATTGAAAAGCTAATTCTTGAAGACGAAAGGGCCTCGTGA
TACGCCTATTTTTATAGGTTAATGTCATGATAATAATGGTTTCTTAGACGTCAGGTGGCACTTTTCGGGG
AAATGTGCGCGGAACCCCTATTTGTTTATTTTTCTAAATACATTCAAATATGTATCCGCTCATGAGACAA
TAACCCTGATAAATGCTTCAATAATATTGAAAAAGGAAGAGTATGAGTATTCAACATTTCCGTGTCGCCC
TTATTCCCTTTTTTGCGGCATTTTGCCTTCCTGTTTTTGCTCACCCAGAAACGCTGGTGAAAGTAAAAGA
TGCTGAAGATCAGTTGGGTGCACGAGTGGGTTACATCGAACTGGATCTCAACAGCGGTAAGATCCTTGAG
AGTTTTCGCCCCGAAGAACGTTTTCCAATGATGAGCACTTTTAAAGTTCTGCTATGTGGCGCGGTATTAT
CCCGTATTGACGCCGGGCAAGAGCAACTCGGTCGCCGCATACACTATTCTCAGAATGACTTGGTTGAGTA
CTCACCAGTCACAGAAAAGCATCTTACGGATGGCATGACAGTAAGAGAATTATGCAGTGCTGCCATAACC
ATGAGTGATAACACTGCGGCCAACTTACTTCTGACAACGATCGGAGGACCGAAGGAGCTAACCGCTTTTT
TGCACAACATGGGGGATCATGTAACTCGCCTTGATCGTTGGGAACCGGAGCTGAATGAAGCCATACCAAA
CGACGAGCGTGACACCACGATGCCTGTAGCAATGGCAACAACGTTGCGCAAACTATTAACTGGCGAACTA
CTTACTCTAGCTTCCCGGCAACAATTAATAGACTGGATGGAGGCGGATAAAGTTGCAGGACCACTTCTGC
GCTCGGCCCTTCCGGCTGGCTGGTTTATTGCTGATAAATCTGGAGCCGGTGAGCGTGGGTCTCGCGGTAT
CATTGCAGCACTGGGGCCAGATGGTAAGCCCTCCCGTATCGTAGTTATCTACACGACGGGGAGTCAGGCA
ACTATGGATGAACGAAATAGACAGATCGCTGAGATAGGTGCCTCACTGATTAAGCATTGGTAACTGTCAG
ACCAAGTTTACTCATATATACTTTAGATTGATTTAAAACTTCATTTTTAATTTAAAAGGATCTAGGTGAA
GATCCTTTTTGATAATCTCATGACCAAAATCCCTTAACGTGAGTTTTCGTTCCACTGAGCGTCAGACCCC
GTAGAAAAGATCAAAGGATCTTCTTGAGATCCTTTTTTTCTGCGCGTAATCTGCTGCTTGCAAACAAAAA
AACCACCGCTACCAGCGGTGGTTTGTTTGCCGGATCAAGAGCTACCAACTCTTTTTCCGAAGGTAACTGG
CTTCAGCAGAGCGCAGATACCAAATACTGTTCTTCTAGTGTAGCCGTAGTTAGGCCACCACTTCAAGAAC
TCTGTAGCACCGCCTACATACCTCGCTCTGCTAATCCTGTTACCAGTGGCTGCTGCCAGTGGCGATAAGT
CGTGTCTTACCGGGTTGGACTCAAGACGATAGTTACCGGATAAGGCGCAGCGGTCGGGCTGAACGGGGGG
TTCGTGCACACAGCCCAGCTTGGAGCGAACGACCTACACCGAACTGAGATACCTACAGCGTGAGCTATGA
GAAAGCGCCACGCTTCCCGAAGGGAGAAAGGCGGACAGGTATCCGGTAAGCGGCAGGGTCGGAACAGGAG
AGCGCACGAGGGAGCTTCCAGGGGGAAACGCCTGGTATCTTTATAGTCCTGTCGGGTTTCGCCACCTCTG
ACTTGAGCGTCGATTTTTGTGATGCTCGTCAGGGGGGCGGAGCCTATGGAAAAACGCCAGCAACGCGGCC
TTTTTACGGTTCCTGGCCTTTTGCTGGCCTTTTGCTCACATGTTCTTTCCTGCGTTATCCCCTGATTCTG
TGGATAACCGTATTACCGCCTTTGAGTGAGCTGATACCGCTCGCCGCAGCCGAACGACCGAGCGCAGCGA
GTCAGTGAGCGAGGAAGCGGAAGAGCGCCCAATACGCAAACCGCCTCTCCCCGCGCGTTGGCCGATTCAT
TAATGCAGCTGGCACGACAGGTTTCCCGACTGGAAAGCGGGCAGTGAGCGCAACGCAATTAATGTGAGTT
AGCTCACTCATTAGGCACCCCAGGCTTTACACTTTATGCTTCCGGCTCGTATGTTGTGTGGAATTGTGAG
CGGATAACAATTTCACACAGGAAACAGCTATGACCATGATTACGCCAAGCTTACCGCATCAGGAAATTGT
AAGCGTTAATATTTTGTTAAAATTCGCGTTAAATTTTTGTTAAATCAGCTCATTTTTTAACCAATAGGCC
GAAATCGGCAAAATCCCTTATAAATCAAAAGAATAGACCGAGATAGGGT
[37 nt withheld, positions 8100-8136]
AAAGAACGTGGACTCCAACGTCAAAGG
[49 nt withheld, positions 8164-8212]
T
[91 nt withheld, positions 8214-8304]
G
[124 nt withheld, positions 8306-8429]
CCATTCGC
